>Addgene plasmid #18259 | T4 Lysozyme I27A I29I WT* 29A or 29I | addgene partial sequence | sequence record 24046 | 3primeUP
CGAAAAGCCCGCTCATTAGGCGGGCTCAGATCTGCTCATGTTTGACAGCTTATCATCGATAAGCTTCGGC
AATAAATTCTTGATATGTTTTCATATGTTTCCTTTAAATATTTTAATTAGTAATTGTCTATTCAAGTAAT
TGTGAATATACTATCACAATTCCAAGAGAAAGTAAACAGCTTTATAGATTTTTATACGCGTCCCAAGTGC
CAGTTCTAAACGTTGTAATGACTCGTTTTGCGCGATTAGGTGTTTGATTATACCATCTACTTTTAGCTAA
GTTAACTGCTGCTTCATCCCAGCGTTTTTGTTGAAGCATACGTAAAGAGTTAGTAAATCCTGCCACACCG
GTTTCTCCCATTTGGAAAACCATATTAATCAATGCAGCGCGACGAACCGCATCAAGAGAATCATAAACCG
GTTTTAATTTAGCATTTCTCAGAATTCCGCGAACAGCAGCATCAACATCCTGATTAAAGAGTTTTTCAGC
CTCATCTTTTGTAATTACACCATTAGTATTACGCCCAATAGCTTTATCTAATTCAGATTTAGCAGCATTA
AGTGATGGACTTTTTGTAAGCAAATGACCGGCGCCAGCAGTGTAATAGCCTTCTGTGTCTTTATAGATTT
TAAGTCTAAGACCTTCATCTATACGTAACATTTCAAATATATTCATAATACCTCCTAAGCATCGATGGAT
CCTGTTTCCTGTGTGAAATTGTTATCCGCTCACAATTCCACACATTATACGAGCCGATGATTAATGTCAC
AGGGGGATGGGGAGTAGCTGANCTGTTCCGGGTGAATGTANCGCTCCATTCACCATANCGAGCGAGATAT
GCN
