[The description below was written by a language model from this plasmid's Addgene catalogue record.]
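Description:
T4 Lysozyme I27A I29I WT* 29A or 29I is a bacterial expression plasmid built on the pHS1403 backbone (about 5 kb without insert) that carries a mutant version of the bacteriophage T4 lysozyme gene (gene e). It is maintained in E. coli as a high-copy plasmid under ampicillin selection. The record gives no feature table and does not state the promoter, origin of replication or any other regulatory elements of the backbone, so how expression is driven or induced cannot be described from the available information. No tags or fusion partners are listed.

The insert is roughly 600 bp and sits between BamHI and HindIII sites, both of which were preserved during cloning. According to the depositor's comment, the BamHI site lies 27 bp from the start codon and the HindIII site 115 bp from the stop codon, so the fragment includes short flanking untranslated regions and can be excised or transferred as a cassette. The mutation field reads "I27A I29I WT* 29A or 29I". This indicates an isoleucine-to-alanine substitution at position 27 in the WT* background, a designation commonly used for the cysteine-free pseudo-wild-type T4 lysozyme. The annotation for position 29 is ambiguous: the record leaves open whether that residue is alanine or the native isoleucine, so users should confirm the identity of this position by sequencing.

The record does not state a specific purpose. Core isoleucine-to-alanine variants of T4 lysozyme of this kind are typically expressed in bacteria to produce protein for studies of folding, stability and structure.
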