Addgene plasmid #18259: T4 Lysozyme I27A I29I WT* 29A or 29I
Depositing lab: Brian Matthews. Depositing organization: University of Oregon.
Backbone
  Vector backbone: pHS1403
  Backbone size w/o insert (bp): 5000
  Vector type: Bacterial Expression
Growth in bacteria
  Bacterial resistance: Ampicillin, 100 μg/mL
  Growth temperature: 37°C
  Growth strain: DH5alpha
  Copy number: High Copy
Gene/Insert
  Gene/Insert name: T4 Lysozyme (alt name: JX54 TA)
  Species: Bacteriophage T4
  Insert size (bp): 600
  Mutation: I27A I29I WT* 29A or 29I
  GenBank ID: NP_049736
  Entrez Gene: e (a.k.a. T4p123)
  Cloning method: Restriction Enzyme; 5′ cloning site BamHI (not destroyed); 3′ cloning site HindIII (not destroyed)
  Sequencing primers: 5′ na; 3′ GGCGTATCACGAGGCCC
Terms and licenses: Academic/Nonprofit Terms; Industry Terms: Not Available to Industry
Depositor comments: The BamHI site is 27 bp from the ATG and the HindIII site is 115 bp from the stop.
How to cite: T4 Lysozyme I27A I29I WT* 29A or 29I was a gift from Brian Matthews (Addgene plasmid # 18259 ; http://n2t.net/addgene:18259 ; RRID:Addgene_18259)
